Addgene plasmid #212765: pUra3-pCUP1-CUbo(K48R/K63R)
Purpose: (Empty Backbone) N-terminal PCR-based tagging with pCUP1-CUbo(K48R/K63R) in budding yeast with URA3 selection
Depositing lab: Helle Ulrich. Depositing organization: Institut fuer Molekulare Biologie (IMB Mainz). Publication: Ubiquiton-An inducible, linkage-specific polyubiquitylation tool. Renz C, Asimaki E, Meister C, Albanese V, Petriukov K, Krapoth NC, Wegmann S, Wollscheid HP, Wong RP, Fulzele A, Chen JX, Leon S, Ulrich HD. Mol Cell. 2024 Jan 18;84(2):386-400.e11. doi: 10.1016/j.molcel.2023.11.016. Epub 2023 Dec 15. PubMed 38103558.
Backbone
  Vector backbone: pYM-N
  Vector type: PCR-based tagging
  Selectable markers: URA3
Growth in bacteria
  Bacterial resistance: Ampicillin, 100 μg/mL
  Growth temperature: 37°C
  Growth strain: Top10
  Copy number: High Copy
Gene/Insert
  Gene/Insert name: None
Terms and licenses: Academic/Nonprofit Terms; Industry Terms: Not Available to Industry
Depositor comments: pHU5164; cloning method: site-directed mutagenesis
How to cite: pUra3-pCUP1-CUbo(K48R/K63R) was a gift from Helle Ulrich (Addgene plasmid # 212765 ; http://n2t.net/addgene:212765 ; RRID:Addgene_212765)
