[The description below was written by a language model from this plasmid's Addgene catalogue record and pLannotate feature annotations shown in this document.]
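Description:
pUra3-pCUP1-CUbo(K48R/K63R) is a 4,569-nt template plasmid of the pYM-N series, used for PCR-based N-terminal tagging of chromosomal genes in budding yeast. It is not meant to replicate in yeast, and the feature table shows no yeast origin or centromere. Instead, the tagging cassette is amplified with primers carrying homology to a target locus and integrated by homologous recombination just upstream of the gene of interest. In E. coli the plasmid is maintained at high copy through a ColE1/pUC-type origin and selected with ampicillin via the β-lactamase gene. Short rop, bom and lacI fragments, along with flanking T7 and SP6 promoters, are remnants of the backbone. The entry is catalogued as an empty backbone, so there is no gene-specific insert.

The cassette begins with the S. cerevisiae URA3 gene under its own promoter, which provides uracil prototrophy for selecting integrants and is counterselectable with 5-FOA. Next comes the copper-inducible CUP1 promoter, which after integration replaces the native promoter of the target gene and drives expression of the tagged protein. The tag itself, CUbo, is annotated as human FKBP12 (FKBP1A) followed by a fragment of yeast ubiquitin. The name indicates that ubiquitin lysines 48 and 63 are changed to arginine, and the depositor notes that the plasmid was made by site-directed mutagenesis. The construct belongs to the Ubiquiton system, an inducible, linkage-specific polyubiquitylation tool. FKBP12 is a standard rapamycin-dependent dimerisation domain, though the record does not describe the partner component. The K48R/K63R variant presumably prevents chain extension through those two lysines, although the record does not state its intended role.
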