Features (pLannotate 1.2.2; 13 found; start..end, strand, type, name):
     93..308     +  promoter       URA3 promoter: S. cerevisiae URA3
    309..1112    +  CDS            URA3: orotidine-5'-phosphate decarboxylase, required for uracil biosynthesis; S. cerevisiae URA3; yeast auxotrophic marker, counterselectable with 5-fluoroorotic acid (5-FOA)
   1383..1617    +  promoter       CUP1 promoter: S. cerevisiae CUP1; inducible metallothionein promoter, regulated by Cu2+
   1680..2003    +  CDS            FKBP1A: FKB1A_HUMAN - Also known as FKBP1, FKBP12. Experimental evidence at protein level: Swiss-Prot protein existence level 1. Keeps in an inactive conformation TGFBR1, the TGF-beta type I serine/threonine kinase receptor, preventing TGF-beta receptor activation in absence of ligand. Recruits SMAD7 to ACVR1B which prevents the association of SMAD2 and SMAD3 with the activin receptor complex, thereby blocking the activin signal. May modulate the RYR1 calcium channel activity. PPIases accelerate the folding of proteins. It catalyzes the cis-trans isomerization of proline imidic peptide bonds in oligop
   2013..2136    +  CDS            ubiquitin (fragment): Saccharomyces cerevisiae ubiquitin
   2207..2225    -  promoter       T7 promoter: promoter for bacteriophage T7 RNA polymerase
   2247..2300    -  CDS            lacI (fragment): lac repressor; lacI; The lac repressor binds to the lac operator to inhibit transcription in E. coli. This inhibition can be relieved by adding lactose or isopropyl-β-D-thiogalactopyranoside (IPTG).
   2483..3071    -  rep_origin     ori: high-copy-number ColE1/pMB1/pBR322/pUC origin of replication
   3242..4102    -  CDS            AmpR: β-lactamase; bla; confers resistance to ampicillin, carbenicillin, and related antibiotics
   4103..4207    -  promoter       AmpR promoter: bla
   4302..4337    +  CDS            rop (fragment): Rop protein, which maintains plasmids at low copy number; rop
   4439..4490    +  misc_feature   bom (fragment): basis of mobility region from pBR322
   4553..2       +  promoter       SP6 promoter (across the origin): promoter for bacteriophage SP6 RNA polymerase
>Addgene plasmid #212765 | pUra3-pCUP1-CUbo(K48R/K63R) | addgene full sequence | sequence record 420252 | Addgene NGS Result
GAACGCGGCCGCCAGCTGAAGCTTCGTACGCTGCAGGTCGACGGATCCCCGGGTTAATTAAGGCGCGCCA
GATCTTATCACGAGGCCAGCTTTTCAATTCATCATTTTTTTTTTATTCTTTTTTTTGATTTCGGTTTCCT
TGAAATTTTTTTGATTCGGTAATCTCCGAACAGAAGGAAGAACGAAGGAAGGAGCACAGACTTAGATTGG
TATATATACGCATATGTAGTGTTGAAGAAACATGAAATTGCCCAGTATTCTTAACCCAACTGCACAGAAC
AAAAACATGCAGGAAACGAAGATAAATCATGTCGAAAGCTACATATAAGGAACGTGCTGCTACTCATCCT
AGTCCTGTTGCTGCCAAGCTATTTAATATCATGCACGAAAAGCAAACAAACTTGTGTGCTTCATTGGATG
TTCGTACCACCAAGGAATTACTGGAGTTAGTTGAAGCATTAGGTCCCAAAATTTGTTTACTAAAAACACA
TGTGGATATCTTGACTGATTTTTCCATGGAGGGCACAGTTAAGCCGCTAAAGGCATTATCCGCCAAGTAC
AATTTTTTACTCTTCGAAGACAGAAAATTTGCTGACATTGGTAATACAGTCAAATTGCAGTACTCTGCGG
GTGTATACAGAATAGCAGAATGGGCAGACATTACGAATGCACACGGTGTGGTGGGCCCAGGTATTGTTAG
CGGTTTGAAGCAGGCGGCAGAAGAAGTAACAAAGGAACCTAGAGGCCTTTTGATGTTAGCAGAATTGTCA
TGCAAGGGCTCCCTATCTACTGGAGAATATACTAAGGGTACTGTTGACATTGCGAAGAGCGACAAAGATT
TTGTTATCGGCTTTATTGCTCAAAGAGACATGGGTGGAAGAGATGAAGGTTACGATTGGTTGATTATGAC
ACCCGGTGTGGGTTTAGATGACAAGGGAGACGCATTGGGTCAACAGTATAGAACCGTGGATGATGTGGTC
TCTACAGGATCTGACATTATTATTGTTGGAAGAGGACTATTTGCAAAGGGAAGGGATGCTAAGGTAGAGG
GTGAACGTTACAGAAAAGCAGGCTGGGAAGCATATTTGAGAAGATGCGGCCAGCAAAACTAAAAAACTGT
ATTATAAGTAAATGCATGTATACTAAACTCACAAATTAGAGCTTCAATTTAATTATATCAGTTATTACCC
GCCCTTTCGTGAGCTCTAGTAAGCCGATCCCATTACCGACATTTGGGCGCTATACGTGCATATGTTCATG
TATGTATCTGTATTTAAAACACTTTTGTATTATTTTTCCTCATATATGTGTATAGGTTTATACGGATGAT
TTAATTATTACTTCACCACCCTTTATTTCGGGCTGATATCTTAGCCTTGTTACTAGTTAGAAAAAGACAT
TTTTGCTGTCAGTCACTGTCAAGAGATTCTTTTGCTGGCATTTCTTCTAGAAGCAAAAAGAGCGATGCGT
CTTTTCCGCTGAACCGTTCCAGCAAAAAAGACTACCAACGCAATATGGATTGTCAGAATCATATAAAAGA
GAAGCAAATAACTCCTTGTCTTGTATCAATTGCATTATAATATCTTCTTGTTAGTGCAATATCATATAGA
AGTCATCGAAATAGATATTAAGAAAAACAAACTGTACAATCAATCAATCAATCATCACATAAATCCGGAA
TGGGAGTGCAGGTGGAAACCATCTCCCCAGGAGACGGGCGCACCTTCCCCAAGCGCGGCCAGACCTGCGT
GGTGCACTACACCGGGATGCTTGAAGATGGAAAGAAATTTGATTCCTCCCGGGACAGAAACAAGCCCTTT
AAGTTTATGCTAGGCAAGCAGGAGGTGATCCGAGGCTGGGAAGAAGGGGTTGCCCAGATGAGTGTGGGTC
AGAGAGCCAAACTGACTATATCTCCAGATTATGCCTATGGTGCCACTGGGCACCCAGGCATCATCCCACC
ACATGCCACTCTCGTCTTCGATGTGGAGCTTCTAAAACTGGAAGGGTCGACCGGTATCCCTCCAGATCAA
CAAAGATTGATCTTTGCCGGTCGACAGCTAGAAGACGGTAGAACGCTGTCTGATTACAACATTCAGCGAG
AGTCCACCTTACATCTTGTGCTAAGGCTAAGAGGTGTTGCGACAGAGAATTCATCGATGATATCAGATCC
ACTAGTGGCCTATGCGGCCGCGGATCTGCCGGTCTCCCTATAGTGAGTCGTATTAATTTCGATAAGCCAG
GTTAACCTGCATTAATGAATCGGCCAACGCGCGGGGAGAGGCGGTTTGCGTATTGGGCGCTCTTCCGCTT
CCTCGCTCACTGACTCGCTGCGCTCGGTCGTTCGGCTGCGGCGAGCGGTATCAGCTCACTCAAAGGCGGT
AATACGGTTATCCACAGAATCAGGGGATAACGCAGGAAAGAACATGTGAGCAAAAGGCCAGCAAAAGGCC
AGGAACCGTAAAAAGGCCGCGTTGCTGGCGTTTTTCCATAGGCTCCGCCCCCCTGACGAGCATCACAAAA
ATCGACGCTCAAGTCAGAGGTGGCGAAACCCGACAGGACTATAAAGATACCAGGCGTTTCCCCCTGGAAG
CTCCCTCGTGCGCTCTCCTGTTCCGACCCTGCCGCTTACCGGATACCTGTCCGCCTTTCTCCCTTCGGGA
AGCGTGGCGCTTTCTCATAGCTCACGCTGTAGGTATCTCAGTTCGGTGTAGGTCGTTCGCTCCAAGCTGG
GCTGTGTGCACGAACCCCCCGTTCAGCCCGACCGCTGCGCCTTATCCGGTAACTATCGTCTTGAGTCCAA
CCCGGTAAGACACGACTTATCGCCACTGGCAGCAGCCACTGGTAACAGGATTAGCAGAGCGAGGTATGTA
GGCGGTGCTACAGAGTTCTTGAAGTGGTGGCCTAACTACGGCTACACTAGAAGAACAGTATTTGGTATCT
GCGCTCTGCTGAAGCCAGTTACCTTCGGAAAAAGAGTTGGTAGCTCTTGATCCGGCAAACAAACCACCGC
TGGTAGCGGTGGTTTTTTTGTTTGCAAGCAGCAGATTACGCGCAGAAAAAAAGGATCTCAAGAAGATCCT
TTGATCTTTTCTACGGGGTCTGACGCTCAGTGGAACGAAAACTCACGTTAAGGGATTTTGGTCATGAGAT
TATCAAAAAGGATCTTCACCTAGATCCTTTTAAATTAAAAATGAAGTTTTAAATCAATCTAAAGTATATA
TGAGTAAACTTGGTCTGACAGTTACCAATGCTTAATCAGTGAGGCACCTATCTCAGCGATCTGTCTATTT
CGTTCATCCATAGTTGCCTGACTCCCCGTCGTGTAGATAACTACGATACGGGAGGGCTTACCATCTGGCC
CCAGTGCTGCAATGATACCGCGAGACCCACGCTCACCGGCTCCAGATTTATCAGCAATAAACCAGCCAGC
CGGAAGGGCCGAGCGCAGAAGTGGTCCTGCAACTTTATCCGCCTCCATCCAGTCTATTAATTGTTGCCGG
GAAGCTAGAGTAAGTAGTTCGCCAGTTAATAGTTTGCGCAACGTTGTTGCCATTGCTACAGGCATCGTGG
TGTCACGCTCGTCGTTTGGTATGGCTTCATTCAGCTCCGGTTCCCAACGATCAAGGCGAGTTACATGATC
CCCCATGTTGTGCAAAAAAGCGGTTAGCTCCTTCGGTCCTCCGATCGTTGTCAGAAGTAAGTTGGCCGCA
GTGTTATCACTCATGGTTATGGCAGCACTGCATAATTCTCTTACTGTCATGCCATCCGTAAGATGCTTTT
CTGTGACTGGTGAGTACTCAACCAAGTCATTCTGAGAATAGTGTATGCGGCGACCGAGTTGCTCTTGCCC
GGCGTCAATACGGGATAATACCGCGCCACATAGCAGAACTTTAAAAGTGCTCATCATTGGAAAACGTTCT
TCGGGGCGAAAACTCTCAAGGATCTTACCGCTGTTGAGATCCAGTTCGATGTAACCCACTCGTGCACCCA
ACTGATCTTCAGCATCTTTTACTTTCACCAGCGTTTCTGGGTGAGCAAAAACAGGAAGGCAAAATGCCGC
AAAAAAGGGAATAAGGGCGACACGGAAATGTTGAATACTCATACTCTTCCTTTTTCAATATTATTGAAGC
ATTTATCAGGGTTATTGTCTCATGAGCGGATACATATTTGAATGTATTTAGAAAAATAAACAAATAGGGG
TTCCGCGCACATTTCCCCGAAAAGTGCCACCTGACGTCTAAGAAACCATTATTATCATGACATTAACCTA
TAAAAATAGGCGTATCACGAGGCCCTTTCGTCTCGCGCGTTTCGGTGATGACGGTGAAAACCTCTGACAC
ATGCAGCTCCCGGAGACGGTCACAGCTTGTCTGTAAGCGGATGCCGGGAGCAGACAAGCCCGTCAGGGCG
CGTCAGCGGGTGTTGGCGGGTGTCGGGGCTGGCTTAACTATGCGGCATCAGAGCAGATTGTACTGAGAGT
GCACCATATGGACATATTGTCGTTAGAACGCGGCTACAATTAATACATAACCTTATGTATCATACACATA
CGATTTAGGTGACACTATA
